Addgene plasmid #154683: pEPYC1CB0353
Purpose: MoClo Level 1 luciferase reporter
Depositing lab: Nicola Patron. Depositing organization: Earlham Institute. Publication: Rational design of minimal synthetic promoters for plants. Cai YM, Kallam K, Tidd H, Gendarini G, Salzman A, Patron NJ. Nucleic Acids Res. 2020 Aug 28. pii: 5897334. doi: 10.1093/nar/gkaa682. PubMed 32856047.
Backbone
  Vector backbone: pICH47732
  Vector type: Synthetic Biology
Growth in bacteria
  Bacterial resistance: Ampicillin, 100 μg/mL
  Growth temperature: 37°C
  Growth strain: NEB Stable
  Copy number: High Copy
Gene/Insert
  Gene/Insert name: MinSyn_042 Firefly luciferase expression cassette [MinSyn_042::TMV::LucF::Flag::ocsT]
  Species: Synthetic
  Cloning method: Restriction Enzyme; 5′ cloning site BsaI (destroyed during cloning); 3′ cloning site BsaI (destroyed during cloning)
Terms and licenses: Academic/Nonprofit Terms; Industry Terms: Not Available to Industry
Depositor comments: Please visit https://www.biorxiv.org/content/10.1101/2020.05.14.095406v1 for bioRxiv preprint.
How to cite: pEPYC1CB0353 was a gift from Nicola Patron (Addgene plasmid # 154683 ; http://n2t.net/addgene:154683 ; RRID:Addgene_154683)
