[The description below was written by a language model from this plasmid's Addgene catalogue record and pLannotate feature annotations shown in this document.]
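Description:
pEPYC1CB0353 is a MoClo (Golden Gate modular cloning) Level 1 plasmid built in the pICH47732 acceptor backbone, carrying a single plant transcription unit that reports promoter activity through firefly luciferase. The backbone is a binary-type vector. It has a high-copy ColE1/pUC origin for propagation in E. coli, and the broad-host-range incP oriV with its trfA replication initiator gene, which allows maintenance in Agrobacterium. Selection in bacteria is by ampicillin/carbenicillin resistance (β-lactamase under its own promoter). Left and right T-DNA border repeats of the nopaline type flank the cargo, so the cassette can be transferred into plant cells by Agrobacterium. No plant selectable marker is annotated between the borders. The insert was assembled through BsaI sites that were destroyed in the reaction, as is usual for Golden Gate Level 1 assembly.

The payload, described as MinSyn_042::TMV::LucF::Flag::ocsT, places a synthetic minimal plant promoter (MinSyn_042) upstream of the tobacco mosaic virus Ω leader, a 5' translational enhancer. This is followed by the luc+ firefly luciferase coding sequence and the octopine synthase terminator. The record indicates a Flag epitope tag on the luciferase. The tag is not annotated separately in the feature table, but a gap between the luciferase CDS and the terminator could accommodate it. The automated annotation identifies only a short fragment resembling the nopaline synthase promoter in the promoter region, which may mean the synthetic design incorporates NOS-derived sequence. The record does not otherwise detail the composition of MinSyn_042. The construct belongs to a set made for the rational design of minimal synthetic plant promoters, where luciferase output measures the strength of this promoter variant.
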