Features (pLannotate 1.2.2; 13 found; start..end, strand, type, name):
      1..632     -  rep_origin     oriV: incP origin of replication
    724..748     +  misc_feature   LB T-DNA repeat: left border repeat from nopaline C58 T-DNA
    880..966     +  promoter       NOS promoter (fragment): nopaline synthase promoter
   1034..1089    +  misc_feature   TMV Ω: translational enhancer from the tobacco mosaic virus 5'-leader sequence (Gallie et al., 1988)
   1091..2740    +  CDS            luciferase: firefly luciferase; luc+; enhanced luc+ version of the luciferase gene
   2838..3545    +  terminator     OCS terminator: octopine synthase terminator
   3594..3618    +  misc_feature   RB T-DNA repeat: right border repeat from nopaline C58 T-DNA
   3730..3750    -  CDS            TetR (fragment): tetracycline resistance regulatory protein; tetR
   3777..4922    -  CDS            trfA: TRFA_ECOLX - Experimental evidence at protein level: Swiss-Prot protein existence level 1. Also involved in plasmid copy number control, promoting intermolecular coupling of protein bound iterons at oriV, which inhibits replication initiation. From Escherichia coli.
   5258..5846    -  rep_origin     ori: high-copy-number ColE1/pMB1/pBR322/pUC origin of replication
   6017..6877    -  CDS            AmpR: β-lactamase; bla; confers resistance to ampicillin, carbenicillin, and related antibiotics
   6878..6982    -  promoter       AmpR promoter: bla
   6999..7068    -  rep_origin     oriV (fragment): incP origin of replication
>Addgene plasmid #154683 | pEPYC1CB0353 | addgene full sequence | sequence record 318518 | Addgene NGS Result
AGCGGGCCGGGAGGGTTCGAGAAGGGGGGGCACCCCCCTTCGGCGTGCGCGGTCACGCGCACAGGGCGCA
GCCCTGGTTAAAAACAAGGTTTATAAATATTGGTTTAAAAGCAGGTTAAAAGACAGGTTAGCGGTGGCCG
AAAAACGGGCGGAAACCCTTGCAAATGCTGGATTTTCTGCCTGTGGACAGCCCCTCAAATGTCAATAGGT
GCGCCCCTCATCTGTCAGCACTCTGCCCCTCAAGTGTCAAGGATCGCGCCCCTCATCTGTCAGTAGTCGC
GCCCCTCAAGTGTCAATACCGCAGGGCACTTATCCCCAGGCTTGTCCACATCATCTGTGGGAAACTCGCG
TAAAATCAGGCGTTTTCGCCGATTTGCGAGGCTGGCCAGCTCCACGTCGCCGGCCGAAATCGAGCCTGCC
CCTCATCTGTCAACGCCGCGCCGGGTGAGTCGGCCCCTCAAGTGTCAACGTCCGCCCCTCATCTGTCAGT
GAGGGCCAAGTTTTCCGCGAGGTATCCACAACGCCGGCGGCCGCGGTGTCTCGCACACGGCTTCGACGGC
GTTTCTGGCGCGTTTGCAGGGCCATAGACGGCCGCCAGCCCAGCGGCGAGGGCAACCAGCCCGGTGAGCG
TCGCAAAGGAGATCCTGATCTGACTGATGGGCTGCCTGTATCGAGTGGTGATTTTGTGCCGAGCTGCCGG
TCGGGGAGCTGTTGGCTGGCTGGTGGCAGGATATATTGTGGTGTAAACAAATTGACGCTTAGACAACTTA
ATAACACATTGCGGACGTTTTTAATGTACTGGGGTGGATGCAGTGGGCCCCACTCTGTGAAGACAATGCC
GAATTCGGATCCGGAGGGAGGCGTGTCGTTTTAGTGAGGCTGGAGTTTAATGAGCTAAGCACATACGTCA
GAAACCATTATTGCGCGTTCAAAAGTCGCCTAAGGTCACTATCAGCTAGCAAATATCTATATAAGGTTTT
GCTATTCATTGAAAGCAGTAGTGACTGATTTGTATATATACTGTATTTTTACAACAATTACCAACAACAA
CAAACAACAAACAACATTACAATTACTATTTACAATTACAATGGAGGACGCCAAAAACATAAAGAAAGGC
CCGGCGCCATTCTATCCGCTGGAAGATGGAACCGCTGGAGAGCAACTGCATAAGGCTATGAAGAGATACG
CCCTGGTTCCTGGAACAATTGCTTTTACAGATGCACATATCGAGGTGGACATCACTTACGCTGAGTACTT
CGAAATGTCCGTTCGGTTGGCAGAAGCTATGAAACGATATGGGCTGAATACAAATCACAGAATCGTCGTA
TGCAGTGAAAACTCTCTTCAATTCTTTATGCCGGTGTTGGGCGCGTTATTTATCGGAGTTGCAGTTGCGC
CCGCGAACGACATTTATAATGAACGTGAATTGCTCAACAGTATGGGCATTTCGCAGCCTACCGTGGTGTT
CGTTTCCAAAAAGGGGTTGCAAAAAATTTTGAACGTGCAAAAAAAGCTCCCAATCATCCAAAAAATTATT
ATCATGGATTCTAAAACGGATTACCAGGGATTTCAGTCGATGTACACGTTCGTCACATCTCATCTACCTC
CCGGTTTTAATGAATACGATTTTGTGCCAGAGTCCTTCGATAGGGACAAGACAATTGCACTGATCATGAA
CTCCTCTGGATCTACTGGTCTGCCTAAAGGTGTCGCTCTGCCTCATAGAACTGCCTGCGTGAGATTCTCG
CATGCCAGAGATCCTATTTTTGGCAATCAAATCATTCCGGATACTGCGATTTTAAGTGTTGTTCCATTCC
ATCACGGTTTTGGAATGTTTACTACACTCGGATATTTGATATGTGGATTTCGAGTCGTCTTAATGTATAG
ATTTGAAGAAGAACTGTTTCTGAGGAGCCTTCAGGATTACAAGATTCAAAGTGCGCTGCTGGTGCCAACC
CTATTCTCCTTCTTCGCCAAAAGCACTCTGATTGACAAATACGATTTATCTAATTTACACGAAATTGCTT
CTGGTGGCGCTCCCCTCTCTAAGGAAGTCGGGGAAGCGGTTGCCAAGAGGTTCCATCTGCCAGGTATCAG
GCAAGGATATGGGCTCACTGAGACTACATCAGCTATTCTGATTACACCCGAGGGGGATGATAAACCGGGC
GCGGTCGGTAAAGTTGTTCCATTTTTTGAAGCGAAGGTTGTGGATCTGGATACCGGGAAAACGCTGGGCG
TTAATCAAAGAGGCGAACTGTGTGTGAGAGGTCCTATGATTATGTCCGGTTATGTAAACAATCCGGAAGC
GACCAACGCCTTGATTGACAAGGATGGATGGCTACATTCTGGAGACATAGCTTACTGGGACGAGGACGAA
CACTTCTTCATCGTTGACCGCCTGAAGTCTCTGATTAAGTACAAAGGCTATCAGGTGGCTCCCGCTGAAT
TGGAATCCATCTTGCTCCAACACCCCAACATCTTCGACGCAGGTGTCGCAGGTCTGCCCGACGATGACGC
CGGTGAACTTCCCGCCGCCGTTGTTGTTTTGGAGCACGGAAAGACGATGACGGAAAAAGAGATCGTGGAT
TACGTCGCCAGTCAAGTAACAACCGCGAAAAAGTTGCGCGGAGGAGTTGTGTTTGTGGACGAAGTACCGA
AAGGTCTTACCGGAAAACTCGACGCAAGAAAAATCAGAGAGATCCTCATAAAGGCCAAGAAGGGCGGAAA
GATCGCCGTGGGTTCGGATTATAAGGACCATGACGGAGACTATAAGGACCATGACCTCGACGCTGCAGCA
GCGGATTATAAGGACGATGACGATAAGTGAGCTTGTCCTGCTTTAATGAGATATGCGAGAAGCCTATGAT
CGCATGATATTTGCTTTCAATTCTGTTGTGCACGTTGTAAAAAACCTGAGCATGTGTAGCTCAGATCCTT
ACCGCCGGTTTCGGTTCATTCTAATGAATATATCACCCGTTACTATCGTATTTTTATGAATAATATTCTC
CGTTCAATTTACTGATTGTACCCTACTACTTATATGTACAATATTAAAATGAAAACAATATATTGTGCTG
AATAGGTTTATAGCGACATCTATGATAGAGCGCCACAATAACAAACAATTGCGTTTTATTATTACAAATC
CAATTTTAAAAAAAGCGGCAGAACCGGTCAAACCTAAAAGACTGATTACATAAATCTTATTCAAATTTCA
AAAGTGCCCCAGGGGCTAGTATCTACGACACACCGAGCGGCGAACTAATAACGCTCACTGAAGGGAACTC
CGGTTCCCCGCCGGCGCGCATGGGTGAGATTCCTTGAAGTTGAGTATTGGCCGTCCGCTCTACCGAAAGT
TACGGGCACCATTCAACCCGGTCCAGCACGGCGGCCGGGTAACCGACTTGCTGCCCCGAGAATTATGCAG
CATTTTTTTGGTGTATGTGGGCCCCAAATGAAGTGCAGGTCAAACCTTGACAGTGACGACAAATCGTTGG
GCGGGTCCAGGGCGAATTTTGCGACAACATGTCGAGGCTCAGCAGGACCGCTGCAATTGTCTTCTGCACG
AAGTGGTTTAAACTATCAGTGTTTGACAGGATATATTGGCGGGTAAACCTAAGAGAAAAGAGCGTTTATT
AGAATAATCGGATATTTAAAAGGGCGTGAAAAGGTTTATCCGTTCGTCCATTTGTATGTGCATGCCAACC
ACAGGGTTCCCCAGATCAGGCGCTGGCTGCTGAACCCCCAGCCGGAACTGACCCCACAAGGCCCTAGCGT
TTGCAATGCACCAGGTCATCATTGACCCAGGCGTGTTCCACCAGGCCGCTGCCTCGCAACTCTTCGCAGG
CTTCGCCGACCTGCTCGCGCCACTTCTTCACGCGGGTGGAATCCGATCCGCACATGAGGCGGAAGGTTTC
CAGCTTGAGCGGGTACGGCTCCCGGTGCGAGCTGAAATAGTCGAACATCCGTCGGGCCGTCGGCGACAGC
TTGCGGTACTTCTCCCATATGAATTTCGTGTAGTGGTCGCCAGCAAACAGCACGACGATTTCCTCGTCGA
TCAGGACCTGGCAACGGGACGTTTTCTTGCCACGGTCCAGGACGCGGAAGCGGTGCAGCAGCGACACCGA
TTCCAGGTGCCCAACGCGGTCGGACGTGAAGCCCATCGCCGTCGCCTGTAGGCGCGACAGGCATTCCTCG
GCCTTCGTGTAATACCGGCCATTGATCGACCAGCCCAGGTCCTGGCAAAGCTCGTAGAACGTGAAGGTGA
TCGGCTCGCCGATAGGGGTGCGCTTCGCGTACTCCAACACCTGCTGCCACACCAGTTCGTCATCGTCGGC
CCGCAGCTCGACGCCGGTGTAGGTGATCTTCACGTCCTTGTTGACGTGGAAAATGACCTTGTTTTGCAGC
GCCTCGCGCGGGATTTTCTTGTTGCGCGTGGTGAACAGGGCAGAGCGGGCCGTGTCGTTTGGCATCGCTC
GCATCGTGTCCGGCCACGGCGCAATATCGAACAAGGAAAGCTGCATTTCCTTGATCTGCTGCTTCGTGTG
TTTCAGCAACGCGGCCTGCTTGGCCTCGCTGACCTGTTTTGCCAGGTCCTCGCCGGCGGTTTTTCGCTTC
TTGGTCGTCATAGTTCCTCGCGTGTCGATGGTCATCGACTTCGCCAAACCTGCCGCCTCCTGTTCAAGAC
GACGCGAACGCTCCACGGCGGCCGATGGCGCGGGCAGGGCAGGGGGAGCCAGTTGCACGCTGTCGCGCTC
GATCTTGGCCGTAGCTTGCTGGACCATCGAGCCGACGGACTGGAAGGTTTCGCGGGGCGCACGCATGACG
GTGCGGCTTGCGATGGTTTCGGCATCCTCGGCGGAAAACCCCGCGTCGATCAGTTCTTGCCTGTATGCCT
TCCGGTCAAACGTCCGATTCATTCACCCTCCTTGCGGGATTGCCCCGACTCACGCCGGGGCAATGTGCCC
TTATTCCTGATTTGACCCGCCTGGTGCCTTGGTGTCCAGATAATCCACCTTATCGGCAATGAAGTCGGTC
CCGTAGACCGTCTGGCCGTCCTTCTCGTACTTGGTATTCCGAATCTTGCCCTGCACGAATACCAGCGACC
CCTTGCCCAAATACTTGCCGTGGGCCTCGGCCTGAGAGCCAAAACACTTGATGCGGAAGAAGTCGGTGCG
CTCCTGCTTGTCGCCGGCATCGTTGCGCCACATCTAGGATCTGCCAGGAACCGTAAAAAGGCCGCGTTGC
TGGCGTTTTTCCATAGGCTCCGCCCCCCTGACGAGCATCACAAAAATCGACGCTCAAGTCAGAGGTGGCG
AAACCCGACAGGACTATAAAGATACCAGGCGTTTCCCCCTGGAAGCTCCCTCGTGCGCTCTCCTGTTCCG
ACCCTGCCGCTTACCGGATACCTGTCCGCCTTTCTCCCTTCGGGAAGCGTGGCGCTTTCTCATAGCTCAC
GCTGTAGGTATCTCAGTTCGGTGTAGGTCGTTCGCTCCAAGCTGGGCTGTGTGCACGAACCCCCCGTTCA
GCCCGACCGCTGCGCCTTATCCGGTAACTATCGTCTTGAGTCCAACCCGGTAAGACACGACTTATCGCCA
CTGGCAGCAGCCACTGGTAACAGGATTAGCAGAGCGAGGTATGTAGGCGGTGCTACAGAGTTCTTGAAGT
GGTGGCCTAACTACGGCTACACTAGAAGAACAGTATTTGGTATCTGCGCTCTGCTGAAGCCAGTTACCTT
CGGAAAAAGAGTTGGTAGCTCTTGATCCGGCAAACAAACCACCGCTGGTAGCGGTGGTTTTTTTGTTTGC
AAGCAGCAGATTACGCGCAGAAAAAAAGGATCTCAAGAAGATCCTTTGATCTTTTCTACGGGGTCTGACG
CTCAGTGGAACGAAAACTCACGTTAAGGGATTTTGGTCATGAGATTATCAAAAAGGATCTTCACCTAGAT
CCTTTTAAATTAAAAATGAAGTTTTAAATCAATCTAAAGTATATATGAGTAAACTTGGTCTGACAGTTAC
CAATGCTTAATCAGTGAGGCACCTATCTCAGCGATCTGTCTATTTCGTTCATCCATAGTTGCCTGACTCC
CCGTCGTGTAGATAACTACGATACGGGAGGGCTTACCATCTGGCCCCAGTGCTGCAATGATACCGCGAGA
ACCACGCTCACCGGCTCCAGATTTATCAGCAATAAACCAGCCAGCCGGAAGGGCCGAGCGCAGAAGTGGT
CCTGCAACTTTATCCGCCTCCATCCAGTCTATTAATTGTTGCCGGGAAGCTAGAGTAAGTAGTTCGCCAG
TTAATAGTTTGCGCAACGTTGTTGCCATTGCTACAGGCATCGTGGTGTCACGCTCGTCGTTTGGTATGGC
TTCATTCAGCTCCGGTTCCCAACGATCAAGGCGAGTTACATGATCCCCCATGTTGTGCAAAAAAGCGGTT
AGCTCCTTCGGTCCTCCGATCGTTGTCAGAAGTAAGTTGGCCGCAGTGTTATCACTCATGGTTATGGCAG
CACTGCATAATTCTCTTACTGTCATGCCATCCGTAAGATGCTTTTCTGTGACTGGTGAGTACTCAACCAA
GTCATTCTGAGAATAGTGTATGCGGCGACCGAGTTGCTCTTGCCCGGCGTCAATACGGGATAATACCGCG
CCACATAGCAGAACTTTAAAAGTGCTCATCATTGGAAAACGTTCTTCGGGGCGAAAACTCTCAAGGATCT
TACCGCTGTTGAGATCCAGTTCGATGTAACCCACTCGTGCACCCAACTGATCTTCAGCATCTTTTACTTT
CACCAGCGTTTCTGGGTGAGCAAAAACAGGAAGGCAAAATGCCGCAAAAAAGGGAATAAGGGCGACACGG
AAATGTTGAATACTCATACTCTTCCTTTTTCAATATTATTGAAGCATTTATCAAGGTTATTGTCTCATGA
GCGGATACATATTTGAATGTATTTAGAAAAATAAACAAATAGGGGTTCCGCGCACGAATTGGCCAGCGCT
GCCATTTTTGGGGTGAGGCCGTTCGCGGCCGAGGGGCGCAGCCCCTGGGGGGATGGGAGGCCCGCGTT
